>Addgene plasmid #173675 | pKSB-631 U6-sgRNA3/4 AACA GCTT | addgene full sequence | sequence record 342964 | Addgene NGS Result
CTAAATTGTAAGCGTTAATATTTTGTTAAAATTCGCGTTAAATTTTTGTTAAATCAGCTCATTTTTTAAC
CAATAGGCCGAAATCGGCAAAATCCCTTATAAATCAAAAGAATAGACCGAGATAGGGT
[37 nt withheld, positions 129-165]
AAAGAACGTGGACTCCAACGTCAAAGG
[49 nt withheld, positions 193-241]
T
[91 nt withheld, positions 243-333]
G
[124 nt withheld, positions 335-458]
CCCATTCGCCATTCAGGCTGCGCAACTGTTGGGAAGGGCGATCGGTGCGGGCCTCTTCGCTATTACGCCA
GCTGGCGAAAGGGGGATGTGCTGCAAGGCGATTAAGTTGGGTAACGCCAGGGTTTTCCCAGTCACGACGT
TGTAAAACGACGGCCAGTGAATTGTAATACGACTCACTATAGGGCGAATTGGAGCTCCACCGCGGTGGCG
GCCGCTCTAGAACTAGTGGATCCCCCGGTCTCGAACAGATGAAAATAAGAAAAACATTTGACAAAAAAAG
CACCGACTCGGTGCCACTTTTTCAAGTTGATAACGGACTAGCCTTATTTCAACTTGCTATGCTGTTTCCA
GCATAGCTCTGAAACAGGTCTTCTCGAAGACCCAAGGACGAGGGGAAAAAAGGTTGTATATATACTTTGC
GCTTTCAATCCTTGCTCTAGCGATGCATAAAGGATATTCAAGAAGGATTTTTTGCCTGAGTGTGACTGTT
ATAAGGTTTTGATCCTGCCGTAACTCACGCTAATGTGATGTTTCATAAACTTTTCAACATTTCTTGTATT
GCTTCATCTCTTTTTTAATCAAAAGTTACTATTCATTGTAATACGTTGAAATATCAAAAAAGAATAAACA
GTTTTCCTATGATTAATTCAAAAACAGAGTTTTCTAGAATAACCAAGAGCCAAACCGCTTCAGTGTATAT
GTGGGCTTAGAGACCGGGCTGCAGGAATTCGATATCAAGCTTATCGATACCGTCGACCTCGAGGGGGGGC
CCGGTACCAGCTTTTGTTCCCTTTAGTGAGGGTTAATTTCGAGCTTGGCGTAATCATGGTCATAGCTGTT
TCCTGTGTGAAATTGTTATCCGCTCACAATTCCACACAACATACGAGCCGGAAGCATAAAGTGTAAAGCC
TGGGGTGCCTAATGAGTGAGCTAACTCACATTAATTGCGTTGCGCTCACTGCCCGCTTTCCAGTCGGGAA
ACCTGTCGTGCCAGCTGCATTAATGAATCGGCCAACGCGCGGGGAGAGGCGGTTTGCGTATTGGGCGCTC
TTCCGCTTCCTCGCTCACTGACTCGCTGCGCTCGGTCGTTCGGCTGCGGCGAGCGGTATCAGCTCACTCA
AAGGCGGTAATACGGTTATCCACAGAATCAGGGGATAACGCAGGAAAGAACATGTGAGCAAAAGGCCAGC
AAAAGGCCAGGAACCGTAAAAAGGCCGCGTTGCTGGCGTTTTTCCATAGGCTCCGCCCCCCTGACGAGCA
TCACAAAAATCGACGCTCAAGTCAGAGGTGGCGAAACCCGACAGGACTATAAAGATACCAGGCGTTTCCC
CCTGGAAGCTCCCTCGTGCGCTCTCCTGTTCCGACCCTGCCGCTTACCGGATACCTGTCCGCCTTTCTCC
CTTCGGGAAGCGTGGCGCTTTCTCATAGCTCACGCTGTAGGTATCTCAGTTCGGTGTAGGTCGTTCGCTC
CAAGCTGGGCTGTGTGCACGAACCCCCCGTTCAGCCCGACCGCTGCGCCTTATCCGGTAACTATCGTCTT
GAGTCCAACCCGGTAAGACACGACTTATCGCCACTGGCAGCAGCCACTGGTAACAGGATTAGCAGAGCGA
GGTATGTAGGCGGTGCTACAGAGTTCTTGAAGTGGTGGCCTAACTACGGCTACACTAGAAGAACAGTATT
TGGTATCTGCGCTCTGCTGAAGCCAGTTACCTTCGGAAAAAGAGTTGGTAGCTCTTGATCCGGCAAACAA
ACCACCGCTGGTAGCGGTGGTTTTTTTGTTTGCAAGCAGCAGATTACGCGCAGAAAAAAAGGATCTCAAG
AAGATCCTTTGATCTTTTCTACGGGGTCTGACGCTCAGTGGAACGAAAACTCACGTTAAGGGATTTTGGT
CATGAGATTATCAAAAAGGATCTTCACCTAGATCCTTTTAAATTAAAAATGAAGTTTTAAATCAATCTAA
AGTATATATGAGTAAACTTGGTCTGACAGTTACCAATGCTTAATCAGTGAGGCACCTATCTCAGCGATCT
GTCTATTTCGTTCATCCATAGTTGCCTGACTCCCCGTCGTGTAGATAACTACGATACGGGAGGGCTTACC
ATCTGGCCCCAGTGCTGCAATGATACCGCGAGATCCACGCTCACCGGCTCCAGATTTATCAGCAATAAAC
CAGCCAGCCGGAAGGGCCGAGCGCAGAAGTGGTCCTGCAACTTTATCCGCCTCCATCCAGTCTATTAATT
GTTGCCGGGAAGCTAGAGTAAGTAGTTCGCCAGTTAATAGTTTGCGCAACGTTGTTGCCATTGCTACAGG
CATCGTGGTGTCACGCTCGTCGTTTGGTATGGCTTCATTCAGCTCCGGTTCCCAACGATCAAGGCGAGTT
ACATGATCCCCCATGTTGTGCAAAAAAGCGGTTAGCTCCTTCGGTCCTCCGATCGTTGTCAGAAGTAAGT
TGGCCGCAGTGTTATCACTCATGGTTATGGCAGCACTGCATAATTCTCTTACTGTCATGCCATCCGTAAG
ATGCTTTTCTGTGACTGGTGAGTACTCAACCAAGTCATTCTGAGAATAGTGTATGCGGCGACCGAGTTGC
TCTTGCCCGGCGTCAATACGGGATAATACCGCGCCACATAGCAGAACTTTAAAAGTGCTCATCATTGGAA
AACGTTCTTCGGGGCGAAAACTCTCAAGGATCTTACCGCTGTTGAGATCCAGTTCGATGTAACCCACTCG
TGCACCCAACTGATCTTCAGCATCTTTTACTTTCACCAGCGTTTCTGGGTGAGCAAAAACAGGAAGGCAA
AATGCCGCAAAAAAGGGAATAAGGGCGACACGGAAATGTTGAATACTCATACTCTTCCTTTTTCAATATT
ATTGAAGCATTTATCAGGGTTATTGTCTCATGAGCGGATACATATTTGAATGTATTTAGAAAAATAAACA
AATAGGGGTTCCGCGCACATTTCCCCGAAAAGTGCCAC
Features (pLannotate 1.2.2; 14 found; start..end, strand, type, name):
     30..458     -  rep_origin     f1 ori (sequence partly withheld): f1 bacteriophage origin of replication; arrow indicates direction of (+) strand synthesis
    463..620     -  CDS            lacZα (fragment): LacZα fragment of β-galactosidase; lacZ fragment
    623..641     +  promoter       T7 promoter: promoter for bacteriophage T7 RNA polymerase
    650..696     +  misc_feature   MCS (fragment): pBluescript multiple cloning site
    738..805     -  misc_RNA       tracrRNA (fragment): trans-activating CRISPR RNA for the Streptococcus pyogenes CRISPR/Cas9 system
   1172..1236    +  misc_feature   MCS (fragment): pBluescript multiple cloning site
   1248..1266    -  promoter       T3 promoter: promoter for bacteriophage T3 RNA polymerase
   1311..1327    -  protein_bind   lac operator: The lac repressor binds to the lac operator to inhibit transcription in E. coli. This inhibition can be relieved by adding lactose or isopropyl-β-D-thiogalactopyranoside (IPTG). lac repressor encoded by lacI
   1335..1365    -  promoter       lac promoter: promoter for the E. coli lac operon
   1380..1401    -  protein_bind   CAP binding site: CAP binding activates transcription in the presence of cAMP. E. coli catabolite activator protein
   1414..1506    -  CDS            lacI (fragment): lac repressor; lacI; The lac repressor binds to the lac operator to inhibit transcription in E. coli. This inhibition can be relieved by adding lactose or isopropyl-β-D-thiogalactopyranoside (IPTG).
   1689..2277    -  rep_origin     ori: high-copy-number ColE1/pMB1/pBR322/pUC origin of replication
   2448..3308    -  CDS            AmpR: β-lactamase; bla; confers resistance to ampicillin, carbenicillin, and related antibiotics
   3309..3413    -  promoter       AmpR promoter: bla
