[The description below was written by a language model from this plasmid's Addgene catalogue record and pLannotate feature annotations shown in this document.]
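Description:
pKSB-631 U6-sgRNA3/4 AACA GCTT is an empty guide-RNA cloning and expression vector for CRISPR mutagenesis in Anopheles mosquitoes, built on a pBluescript II KS+ backbone in which the native BsaI site has been mutated. It is propagated in E. coli as a high-copy plasmid through the ColE1/pUC-type origin and selected with ampicillin via the β-lactamase gene and its promoter. The sequenced record of about 3.4 kb also retains the usual pBluescript elements: an f1 phage origin, a lacZα fragment with the lac promoter, operator and CAP site, and T7 and T3 promoters flanking the remnants of the multiple cloning site.

The payload sits between the two multiple cloning site fragments, in reverse orientation relative to the T7 promoter. According to the record, a U6 (RNA polymerase III) promoter from Anopheles gambiae gene AGAP013557 drives a Streptococcus pyogenes Cas9 guide RNA scaffold that was modified for improved efficiency. The automated annotation detects only the tracrRNA-derived portion of the scaffold. The mosquito U6 promoter is not annotated, but presumably occupies the unannotated stretch next to it. Two BbsI sites between promoter and scaffold allow a target-specific protospacer to be inserted by restriction cloning.

The plasmid is one module of a kit for assembling multi-gRNA expression vectors by Golden Gate cloning, which explains the removal of the backbone BsaI site. The "3/4" and "AACA GCTT" in the name probably indicate the module's position in the array and its flanking assembly overhangs, although the record does not state this explicitly. No Cas9 or insect selection marker is present in this plasmid.
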