Addgene plasmid #173675: pKSB-631 U6-sgRNA3/4 AACA GCTT
Purpose: (Empty Backbone) To clone and express a gRNA in Anopheles
Depositing lab: Eric Marois. Depositing organization: CNRS UPR 9022, INSERM U1257, Réponse immunitaire chez le moustique anophèle vecteur du paludisme.
Backbone
  Vector backbone: pBluescript II KS +
  Backbone manufacturer: Stratagene
  Backbone size (bp): 3000
  Modifications to backbone: BsaI restriction site was mutated. U6 promoter from Anopheles gambiae AGAP013557 drives expression of a gRNA template improved for efficiency (Dang et al., Genome Biology 2015) in which a specific gRNA protospacer sequence can be cloned using two BbsI restrictions sites.
  Vector type: Insect Expression, CRISPR
Growth in bacteria
  Bacterial resistance: Ampicillin, 100 μg/mL
  Growth temperature: 37°C
  Growth strain: DH5alpha
  Copy number: High Copy
Gene/Insert
  Cloning method: Restriction Enzyme
  Sequencing primers: 5′ M13R; 3′ M13F
Terms and licenses: Academic/Nonprofit Terms; Industry Terms: Not Available to Industry
Depositor comments: U6 promoter from Anopheles gambiae AGAP013557 drives expression of an improved gRNA template (Dang et al., Genome Biology 2015) in which a specific gRNA protospacer sequence can be cloned using two BbsI restrictions sites. This plasmid is part of a kit to assemble a multiple-gRNA expression vector by Golden Gate Cloning for mutagenesis in Anopheles mosquitoes.
How to cite: pKSB-631 U6-sgRNA3/4 AACA GCTT was a gift from Eric Marois (Addgene plasmid # 173675 ; http://n2t.net/addgene:173675 ; RRID:Addgene_173675)
